Addgene plasmid #18268: T4 Lysozyme R1 TA
Depositing lab: Brian Matthews. Depositing organization: University of Oregon.
Backbone
  Vector backbone: pHS1403
  Backbone size w/o insert (bp): 5000
  Vector type: Bacterial Expression
Growth in bacteria
  Bacterial resistance: Ampicillin, 100 μg/mL
  Growth temperature: 37°C
  Growth strain: DH5alpha
  Copy number: High Copy
Gene/Insert
  Gene/Insert name: T4 Lysozyme (alt name: R1 TA or X0061 or 209TA or D1345)
  Species: Bacteriophage T4
  Insert size (bp): 600
  Mutation: I17A K19S T21S E22R Y24I Y25P WT*
  GenBank ID: NP_049736
  Entrez Gene: e (a.k.a. T4p123)
  Cloning method: Restriction Enzyme; 5′ cloning site BamHI (not destroyed); 3′ cloning site HindIII (not destroyed)
  Sequencing primers: 5′ na; 3′ GGCGTATCACGAGGCCC
Terms and licenses: Academic/Nonprofit Terms; Industry Terms: Not Available to Industry
Depositor comments: The BamHI site is 27 bp from the ATG and the HindIII site is 115 bp from the stop.
How to cite: T4 Lysozyme R1 TA was a gift from Brian Matthews (Addgene plasmid # 18268 ; http://n2t.net/addgene:18268 ; RRID:Addgene_18268)
