[The description below was written by a language model from this plasmid's Addgene catalogue record.]
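Description:
T4 Lysozyme R1 TA is a bacterial expression plasmid built on the pHS1403 backbone (about 5 kb without insert) that carries a mutant form of the bacteriophage T4 lysozyme gene (gene e). It is maintained as a high-copy plasmid in E. coli cloning strains such as DH5alpha and selected through ampicillin resistance. The record does not include a feature table and does not state the promoter that drives expression, the origin of replication, or any fusion tags, so these details cannot be given beyond what the backbone name implies.

The insert is roughly 600 bp and was cloned by restriction digestion between BamHI at the 5′ end and HindIII at the 3′ end, with both sites preserved so the fragment can be excised again. According to the depositor's comments, the BamHI site lies 27 bp from the start codon and the HindIII site 115 bp from the stop codon, so the fragment includes short flanking untranslated regions around the coding sequence. The encoded protein carries a cluster of six substitutions in the N-terminal region, I17A, K19S, T21S, E22R, Y24I and Y25P, made in the "WT*" background. In the T4 lysozyme literature WT* generally denotes the cysteine-free pseudo-wild-type protein, although the record itself does not define the term. Alternative names listed for the variant include R1 TA, X0061, 209TA and D1345.

The record does not state a purpose. A multi-site variant of this kind is consistent with producing recombinant protein in bacteria to study how sequence changes affect lysozyme structure, folding and stability.
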