>Addgene plasmid #18268 | T4 Lysozyme R1 TA | addgene partial sequence | sequence record 24055 | 3primeUP
NGAAAAAGCCCGCTCATTAGGCGGGCTCAGATCTGCTCATGTTTGACAGCTTATCATCGATAAGCTTCGG
CAATAAATTCTTGATATGTTTTCATATGTTTCCTTTAAATATTTTAATTAGTAATTGTCTATTCAAGTAA
TTGTGAATATACTATCACAATTCCAAGAGAAAGTAAACAGCTTTATAGATTTTTATACGCGTCCCAAGTG
CCAGTTCTAAACGTTGTAATGACTCGTTTTGCGCGATTAGGTGTTTGATTATACCATCTACTTTTAGCTA
AGTTAACTGCTGCTTCATCCCAGCGTTTTTGTTGAAGCATACGTAAAGAGTTAGTAAATCCTGCCACACC
GGTTTCTCCCATTTGGAAAACCATATTAATCAATGCAGCGCGACGAACCGCATCAAGAGAATCATAAACC
GGTTTTAATTTAGCATTTCTCAGAATTCCGCGAACAGCAGCATCAACATCCTGATTAAAGAGTTTTTCAG
CCTCATCTTTTGTAATTACACCATTAGTATTACGCCCAATAGCTTTATCTAATTCAGATTTAGCAGCATT
AAGTGATGGACTTTTTGTAAGCAAATGACCGATGCCAATAGTGGGAATGCCTCTTGAGTCTGAATAGGCT
TTAAGTCTAAGACCTTCATCTATACGTAACATTTCAAATATATTCATAATACCTCCTAAGCATCGATGGA
TCCTGTTTCCTGTGTGAAATTGTTATCCGCTCACAATTCCACACATTATACGAGCCGATGATAATGTCAC
AGGGGATGGGGAGTAGCTGATCNGGTTCCGTGTGAATGTANCGCTCCANTN
